>Addgene plasmid #77534 | EPHB1 gRNA (BRDN0001148060) | addgene full sequence | sequence record 187946 | Addgene Assembled Sequence
CCCGGGTGCAAAGATGGATAAAGTTTTAAACAGAGAGGAATCTTTGCAGCTAATGGACCTTCTAGGTCTT
GAAAGGAGTGGGAATTGGCTCCGGTGCCCGTCAGTGGGCAGAGCGCACATCGCCCACAGTCCCCGAGAAG
TTGGGGGGAGGGGTCGGCAATTGATCCGGTGCCTAGAGAAGGTGGCGCGGGGTAAACTGGGAAAGTGATG
TCGTGTACTGGCTCCGCCTTTTTCCCGAGGGTGGGGGAGAACCGTATATAAGTGCAGTAGTCGCCGTGAA
CGTTCTTTTTCGCAACGGGTTTGCCGCCAGAACACAGGTAAGTGCCGTGTGTGGTTCCCGCGGGCCTGGC
CTCTTTACGGGTTATGGCCCTTGCGTGCCTTGAATTACTTCCACCTGGCTGCAGTACGTGATTCTTGATC
CCGAGCTTCGGGTTGGAAGTGGGTGGGAGAGTTCGAGGCCTTGCGCTTAAGGAGCCCCTTCGCCTCGTGC
TTGAGTTGAGGCCTGGCCTGGGCGCTGGGGCCGCCGCGTGCGAATCTGGTGGCACCTTCGCGCCTGTCTC
GCTGCTTTCGATAAGTCTCTAGCCATTTAAAATTTTTGATGACCTGCTGCGACGCTTTTTTTCTGGCAAG
ATAGTCTTGTAAATGCGGGCCAAGATCTGCACACTGGTATTTCGGTTTTTGGGGCCGCGGGCGGCGACGG
GGCCCGTGCGTCCCAGCGCACATGTTCGGCGAGGCGGGGCCTGCGAGCGCGGCCACCGAGAATCGGACGG
GGGTAGTCTCAAGCTGGCCGGCCTGCTCTGGTGCCTGGCCTCGCGCCGCCGTGTATCGCCCCGCCCTGGG
CGGCAAGGCTGGCCCGGTCGGCACCAGTTGCGTGAGCGGAAAGATGGCCGCTTCCCGGCCCTGCTGCAGG
GAGCTCAAAATGGAGGACGCGGCGCTCGGGAGAGCGGGCGGGTGAGTCACCCACACAAAGGAAAAGGGCC
TTTCCGTCCTCAGCCGTCGCTTCATGTGACTCCACGGAGTACCGGGCGCCGTCCAGGCACCTCGATTAGT
TCTCGAGCTTTTGGAGTACGTCGTCTTTAGGTTGGGGGGAGGGGTTTTATGCGATGGAGTTTCCCCACAC
TGAGTGGGTGGAGACTGAAGTTAGGCCAGCTTGGCACTTGATGTAATTCTCCTTGGAATTTGCCCTTTTT
GAGTTTGGATCTTGGTTCATTCTCAAGCCTCAGACAGTGGTTCAAAGTTTTTTTCTTCCATTTCAGGTGT
CGTGACGTACGGCCACCATGACCGAGTACAAGCCCACGGTGCGCCTCGCCACCCGCGACGACGTCCCCAG
GGCCGTACGCACCCTCGCCGCCGCGTTCGCCGACTACCCCGCCACGCGCCACACCGTCGATCCGGACCGC
CACATCGAGCGGGTCACCGAGCTGCAAGAACTCTTCCTCACGCGCGTCGGGCTCGACATCGGCAAGGTGT
GGGTCGCGGACGACGGCGCCGCCGTGGCGGTCTGGACCACGCCGGAGAGCGTCGAAGCGGGGGCGGTGTT
CGCCGAGATCGGCCCGCGCATGGCCGAGTTGAGCGGTTCCCGGCTGGCCGCGCAGCAACAGATGGAAGGC
CTCCTGGCGCCGCACCGGCCCAAGGAGCCCGCGTGGTTCCTGGCCACCGTCGGAGTCTCGCCCGACCACC
AGGGCAAGGGTCTGGGCAGCGCCGTCGTGCTCCCCGGAGTGGAGGCGGCCGAGCGCGCCGGGGTGCCCGC
CTTCCTGGAGACCTCCGCGCCCCGCAACCTCCCCTTCTACGAGCGGCTCGGCTTCACCGTCACCGCCGAC
GTCGAGGTGCCCGAAGGACCGCGCACCTGGTGCATGACCCGCAAGCCCGGTGCCTGAACGCGTTAAGTCG
ACAATCAACCTCTGGATTACAAAATTTGTGAAAGATTGACTGGTATTCTTAACTATGTTGCTCCTTTTAC
GCTATGTGGATACGCTGCTTTAATGCCTTTGTATCATGCTATTGCTTCCCGTATGGCTTTCATTTTCTCC
TCCTTGTATAAATCCTGGTTGCTGTCTCTTTATGAGGAGTTGTGGCCCGTTGTCAGGCAACGTGGCGTGG
TGTGCACTGTGTTTGCTGACGCAACCCCCACTGGTTGGGGCATTGCCACCACCTGTCAGCTCCTTTCCGG
GACTTTCGCTTTCCCCCTCCCTATTGCCACGGCGGAACTCATCGCCGCCTGCCTTGCCCGCTGCTGGACA
GGGGCTCGGCTGTTGGGCACTGACAATTCCGTGGTGTTGTCGGGGAAATCATCGTCCTTTCCTTGGCTGC
TCGCCTGTGTTGCCACCTGGATTCTGCGCGGGACGTCCTTCTGCTACGTCCCTTCGGCCCTCAATCCAGC
GGACCTTCCTTCCCGCGGCCTGCTGCCGGCTCTGCGGCCTCTTCCGCGTCTTCGCCTTCGCCCTCAGACG
AGTCGGATCTCCCTTTGGGCCGCCTCCCCGCGTCGACTTTAAGACCAATGACTTACAAGGCAGCTGTAGA
TCTTAGCCACTTTTTAAAAGAAAAGGGGGGACTGGAAGGGCTAATTCACTCCCAACGAAGACAAGATCTG
CTTTTTGCTTGTACTGGGTCTCTCTGGTTAGACCAGATCTGAGCCTGGGAGCTCTCTGGCTAACTAGGGA
ACCCACTGCTTAAGCCTCAATAAAGCTTGCCTTGAGTGCTTCAAGTAGTGTGTGCCCGTCTGTTGTGTGA
CTCTGGTAACTAGAGATCCCTCAGACCCTTTTAGTCAGTGTGGAAAATCTCTAGCAGTACGTATAGTAGT
TCATGTCATCTTATTATTCAGTATTTATAACTTGCAAAGAAATGAATATCAGAGAGTGAGAGGAACTTGT
TTATTGCAGCTTATAATGGTTACAAATAAAGCAATAGCATCACAAATTTCACAAATAAAGCATTTTTTTC
ACTGCATTCTAGTTGTGGTTTGTCCAAACTCATCAATGTATCTTATCATGTCTGGCTCTAGCTATCCCGC
CCCTAACTCCGCCCATCCCGCCCCTAACTCCGCCCAGTTCCGCCCATTCTCCGCCCCATGGCTGACTAAT
TTTTTTTATTTATGCAGAGGCCGAGGCCGCCTCGGCCTCTGAGCTATTCCAGAAGTAGTGAGGAGGCTTT
TTTGGAGGCCTAGGGACGTACCCAATTCGCCCTATAGTGAGTCGTATTACGCGCGCTCACTGGCCGTCGT
TTTACAACGTCGTGACTGGGAAAACCCTGGCGTTACCCAACTTAATCGCCTTGCAGCACATCCCCCTTTC
GCCAGCTGGCGTAATAGCGAAGAGGCCCGCACCGATCGCCCTTCCCAACAGTTGCGCAGCCTGAATGGCG
AATGGG
[124 nt withheld, positions 3367-3490]
C
[91 nt withheld, positions 3492-3582]
A
[49 nt withheld, positions 3584-3632]
CCTTTGACGTTGGAGTCCACGTTCTTT
[37 nt withheld, positions 3660-3696]
ACCCTATCTCGGTCTATTCTTTTGATTTATAAGGGATTTTGCCGATTTCGGCCTATTGGTTAAAAAATGA
GCTGATTTAACAAAAATTTAACGCGAATTTTAACAAAATATTAACGCTTACAATTTAGGTGGCACTTTTC
GGGGAAATGTGCGCGGAACCCCTATTTGTTTATTTTTCTAAATACATTCAAATATGTATCCGCTCATGAG
ACAATAACCCTGATAAATGCTTCAATAATATTGAAAAAGGAAGAGTATGAGTATTCAACATTTCCGTGTC
GCCCTTATTCCCTTTTTTGCGGCATTTTGCCTTCCTGTTTTTGCTCACCCAGAAACGCTGGTGAAAGTAA
AAGATGCTGAAGATCAGTTGGGTGCACGAGTGGGTTACATCGAACTGGATCTCAACAGCGGTAAGATCCT
TGAGAGTTTTCGCCCCGAAGAACGTTTTCCAATGATGAGCACTTTTAAAGTTCTGCTATGTGGCGCGGTA
TTATCCCGTATTGACGCCGGGCAAGAGCAACTCGGTCGCCGCATACACTATTCTCAGAATGACTTGGTTG
AGTACTCACCAGTCACAGAAAAGCATCTTACGGATGGCATGACAGTAAGAGAATTATGCAGTGCTGCCAT
AACCATGAGTGATAACACTGCGGCCAACTTACTTCTGACAACGATCGGAGGACCGAAGGAGCTAACCGCT
TTTTTGCACAACATGGGGGATCATGTAACTCGCCTTGATCGTTGGGAACCGGAGCTGAATGAAGCCATAC
CAAACGACGAGCGTGACACCACGATGCCTGTAGCAATGGCAACAACGTTGCGCAAACTATTAACTGGCGA
ACTACTTACTCTAGCTTCCCGGCAACAATTAATAGACTGGATGGAGGCGGATAAAGTTGCAGGACCACTT
CTGCGCTCGGCCCTTCCGGCTGGCTGGTTTATTGCTGATAAATCTGGAGCCGGTGAGCGTGGGTCTCGCG
GTATCATTGCAGCACTGGGGCCAGATGGTAAGCCCTCCCGTATCGTAGTTATCTACACGACGGGGAGTCA
GGCAACTATGGATGAACGAAATAGACAGATCGCTGAGATAGGTGCCTCACTGATTAAGCATTGGTAACTG
TCAGACCAAGTTTACTCATATATACTTTAGATTGATTTAAAACTTCATTTTTAATTTAAAAGGATCTAGG
TGAAGATCCTTTTTGATAATCTCATGACCAAAATCCCTTAACGTGAGTTTTCGTTCCACTGAGCGTCAGA
CCCCGTAGAAAAGATCAAAGGATCTTCTTGAGATCCTTTTTTTCTGCGCGTAATCTGCTGCTTGCAAACA
AAAAAACCACCGCTACCAGCGGTGGTTTGTTTGCCGGATCAAGAGCTACCAACTCTTTTTCCGAAGGTAA
CTGGCTTCAGCAGAGCGCAGATACCAAATACTGTTCTTCTAGTGTAGCCGTAGTTAGGCCACCACTTCAA
GAACTCTGTAGCACCGCCTACATACCTCGCTCTGCTAATCCTGTTACCAGTGGCTGCTGCCAGTGGCGAT
AAGTCGTGTCTTACCGGGTTGGACTCAAGACGATAGTTACCGGATAAGGCGCAGCGGTCGGGCTGAACGG
GGGGTTCGTGCACACAGCCCAGCTTGGAGCGAACGACCTACACCGAACTGAGATACCTACAGCGTGAGCT
ATGAGAAAGCGCCACGCTTCCCGAAGGGAGAAAGGCGGACAGGTATCCGGTAAGCGGCAGGGTCGGAACA
GGAGAGCGCACGAGGGAGCTTCCAGGGGGAAACGCCTGGTATCTTTATAGTCCTGTCGGGTTTCGCCACC
TCTGACTTGAGCGTCGATTTTTGTGATGCTCGTCAGGGGGGCGGAGCCTATGGAAAAACGCCAGCAACGC
GGCCTTTTTACGGTTCCTGGCCTTTTGCTGGCCTTTTGCTCACATGTTCTTTCCTGCGTTATCCCCTGAT
TCTGTGGATAACCGTATTACCGCCTTTGAGTGAGCTGATACCGCTCGCCGCAGCCGAACGACCGAGCGCA
GCGAGTCAGTGAGCGAGGAAGCGGAAGAGCGCCCAATACGCAAACCGCCTCTCCCCGCGCGTTGGCCGAT
TCATTAATGCAGCTGGCACGACAGGTTTCCCGACTGGAAAGCGGGCAGTGAGCGCAACGCAATTAATGTG
AGTTAGCTCACTCATTAGGCACCCCAGGCTTTACACTTTATGCTTCCGGCTCGTATGTTGTGTGGAATTG
TGAGCGGATAACAATTTCACACAGGAAACAGCTATGACCATGATTACGCCAAGCGCGCAATTAACCCTCA
CTAAAGGGAACAAAAGCTGGAGCTGCAAGCTTAATGTAGTCTTATGCAATACTCTTGTAGTCTTGCAACA
TGGTAACGATGAGTTAGCAACATGCCTTACAAGGAGAGAAAAAGCACCGTGCATGCCGATTGGTGGAAGT
AAGGTGGTACGATCGTGCCTTATTAGGAAGGCAACAGACGGGTCTGACATGGATTGGACGAACCACTGAA
TTGCCGCATTGCAGAGATATTGTATTTAAGTGCCTAGCTCGATACATAAACGGGTCTCTCTGGTTAGACC
AGATCTGAGCCTGGGAGCTCTCTGGCTAACTAGGGAACCCACTGCTTAAGCCTCAATAAAGCTTGCCTTG
AGTGCTTCAAGTAGTGTGTGCCCGTCTGTTGTGTGACTCTGGTAACTAGAGATCCCTCAGACCCTTTTAG
TCAGTGTGGAAAATCTCTAGCAGTGGCGCCCGAACAGGGACTTGAAAGCGAAAGGGAAACCAGAGGAGCT
CTCTCGACGCAGGACTCGGCTTGCTGAAGCGCGCACGGCAAGAGGCGAGGGGCGGCGACTGGTGAGTACG
CCAAAAATTTTGACTAGCGGAGGCTAGAAGGAGAGAGATGGGTGCGAGAGCGTCAGTATTAAGCGGGGGA
GAATTAGATCGCGATGGGAAAAAATTCGGTTAAGGCCAGGGGGAAAGAAAAAATATAAATTAAAACATAT
AGTATGGGCAAGCAGGGAGCTAGAACGATTCGCAGTTAATCCTGGCCTGTTAGAAACATCAGAAGGCTGT
AGACAAATACTGGGACAGCTACAACCATCCCTTCAGACAGGATCAGAAGAACTTAGATCATTATATAATA
CAGTAGCAACCCTCTATTGTGTGCATCAAAGGATAGAGATAAAAGACACCAAGGAAGCTTTAGACAAGAT
AGAGGAAGAGCAAAACAAAAGTAAGACCACCGCACAGCAAGCGGCCGCTGATCTTCAGACCTGGAGGAGG
AGATATGAGGGACAATTGGAGAAGTGAATTATATAAATATAAAGTAGTAAAAATTGAACCATTAGGAGTA
GCACCCACCAAGGCAAAGAGAAGAGTGGTGCAGAGAGAAAAAAGAGCAGTGGGAATAGGAGCTTTGTTCC
TTGGGTTCTTGGGAGCAGCAGGAAGCACTATGGGCGCAGCGTCAATGACGCTGACGGTACAGGCCAGACA
ATTATTGTCTGGTATAGTGCAGCAGCAGAACAATTTGCTGAGGGCTATTGAGGCGCAACAGCATCTGTTG
CAACTCACAGTCTGGGGCATCAAGCAGCTCCAGGCAAGAATCCTGGCTGTGGAAAGATACCTAAAGGATC
AACAGCTCCTGGGGATTTGGGGTTGCTCTGGAAAACTCATTTGCACCACTGCTGTGCCTTGGAATGCTAG
TTGGAGTAATAAATCTCTGGAACAGATTTGGAATCACACGACCTGGATGGAGTGGGACAGAGAAATTAAC
AATTACACAAGCTTAATACACTCCTTAATTGAAGAATCGCAAAACCAGCAAGAAAAGAATGAACAAGAAT
TATTGGAATTAGATAAATGGGCAAGTTTGTGGAATTGGTTTAACATAACAAATTGGCTGTGGTATATAAA
ATTATTCATAATGATAGTAGGAGGCTTGGTAGGTTTAAGAATAGTTTTTGCTGTACTTTCTATAGTGAAT
AGAGTTAGGCAGGGATATTCACCATTATCGTTTCAGACCCACCTCCCAACCCCGAGGGGACCCAGAGAGG
GCCTATTTCCCATGATTCCTTCATATTTGCATATACGATACAAGGCTGTTAGAGAGATAATTAGAATTAA
TTTGACTGTAAACACAAAGATATTAGTACAAAATACGTGACGTAGAAAGTAATAATTTCTTGGGTAGTTT
GCAGTTTTAAAATTATGTTTTAAAATGGACTATCATATGCTTACCGTAACTTGAAAGTATTTCGATTTCT
TGGCTTTATATATCTTGTGGAAAGGACGAAACACCGAGGATCCTGGGACATTAGGGGTTTTAGAGCTAGA
AATAGCAAGTTAAAATAAGGCTAGTCCGTTATCAACTTGAAAAAGTGGCACCGAGTCGGTGCTTTTTTAA
GCTTGGCGTAACTAGATCTTGAGACAAATGGCAGTATTCATCCACAATTTTAAAAGAAAAGGGGGGATTG
GGGGGTACAGTGCAGGGGAAAGAATAGTAGACATAATAGCAACAGACATACAAACTAAAGAATTACAAAA
ACAAATTACAAAAATTCAAAATTTTCGGGTTTATTACAGGGACAGCAGAGATCCACTTTGGCGCCGGCTC
GAGGGGG
Features (pLannotate 1.2.2; 29 found; start..end, strand, type, name):
     14..80      +  CDS            small t antigen (fragment): SV40 (simian virus 40) small t antigen
    106..317     +  promoter       EF-1α core promoter: core promoter for human elongation factor EF-1α
    318..1256    +  intron         EF-1α intron A: intron upstream of the start codon of human EF-1α
   1278..1877    +  CDS            PuroR (fragment): puromycin N-acetyltransferase; pac from Streptomyces; confers resistance to puromycin
   1893..2481    +  misc_feature   WPRE: woodchuck hepatitis virus posttranscriptional regulatory element
   2532..2551    +  misc_feature   cPPT/CTS (fragment): central polypurine tract and central termination sequence of HIV-1
   2553..2786    +  LTR            3' LTR (ΔU3): self-inactivating 3' long terminal repeat (LTR) from HIV-1
   2864..2985    +  polyA_signal   SV40 poly(A) signal: SV40 polyadenylation signal
   3025..3160    +  rep_origin     SV40 ori: SV40 origin of replication
   3181..3199    -  promoter       T7 promoter: promoter for bacteriophage T7 RNA polymerase
   3207..3362    +  CDS            lacZα (fragment): LacZα fragment of β-galactosidase; lacZ fragment
   3367..3795    +  rep_origin     f1 ori (sequence partly withheld): f1 bacteriophage origin of replication; arrow indicates direction of (+) strand synthesis
   3848..3952    +  promoter       AmpR promoter: bla
   3953..4813    +  CDS            AmpR: β-lactamase; bla; confers resistance to ampicillin, carbenicillin, and related antibiotics
   4984..5572    +  rep_origin     ori: high-copy-number ColE1/pMB1/pBR322/pUC origin of replication
   5755..5847    +  CDS            lacI (fragment): lac repressor; lacI; The lac repressor binds to the lac operator to inhibit transcription in E. coli. This inhibition can be relieved by adding lactose or isopropyl-β-D-thiogalactopyranoside (IPTG).
   5860..5881    +  protein_bind   CAP binding site: CAP binding activates transcription in the presence of cAMP. E. coli catabolite activator protein
   5896..5926    +  promoter       lac promoter: promoter for the E. coli lac operon
   5934..5950    +  protein_bind   lac operator: The lac repressor binds to the lac operator to inhibit transcription in E. coli. This inhibition can be relieved by adding lactose or isopropyl-β-D-thiogalactopyranoside (IPTG). lac repressor encoded by lacI
   5995..6013    +  promoter       T3 promoter: promoter for bacteriophage T3 RNA polymerase
   6041..6267    +  promoter       RSV promoter: Rous sarcoma virus enhancer/promoter
   6268..6448    +  LTR            5' LTR (truncated): truncated 5' long terminal repeat (LTR) from HIV-1
   6495..6620    +  misc_feature   HIV-1 Ψ: packaging signal of human immunodeficiency virus type 1
   6604..6967    +  CDS            HIV-1 gag (fragment): gag protein from human immunodeficiency virus 1; gag
   7113..7346    +  misc_feature   RRE: The Rev response element (RRE) of HIV-1 allows for Rev-dependent mRNA export from the nucleus to the cytoplasm.
   7723..7749    +  CDS            Rev (fragment): human immunodeficiency virus 1 (HIV-1) Rev protein; rev; enhances nuclear export of unspliced and incompletely spliced viral mRNAs
   7753..7993    +  promoter       U6 promoter: RNA polymerase III promoter for human U6 snRNA
   8023..8098    +  misc_RNA       gRNA scaffold: guide RNA scaffold for the Streptococcus pyogenes CRISPR/Cas9 system
   8154..8271    +  misc_feature   cPPT/CTS: central polypurine tract and central termination sequence of HIV-1
