[The description below was written by a language model from this plasmid's Addgene catalogue record and pLannotate feature annotations shown in this document.]
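Description:
EPHB1 gRNA (BRDN0001148060) is a third-generation lentiviral guide RNA plasmid built on the lentiGuide-Puro backbone and designed to target the human EPHB1 gene, which encodes an Eph-family receptor tyrosine kinase. It is one clone from a human kinome-focused gRNA collection. In bacteria the plasmid replicates from a high-copy ColE1/pUC-type origin and is selected with ampicillin through the β-lactamase gene. An f1 origin, an SV40 origin and remnants of lac and phage promoter elements are also carried in the backbone.

The lentiviral transfer cassette begins with an RSV promoter fused to a truncated HIV-1 5' LTR, which drives Tat-independent production of genomic RNA in packaging cells. This is followed by the Ψ packaging signal with a partial gag fragment, the Rev response element for nuclear export, and a cPPT/CTS that assists nuclear import of the provirus. It ends in a ΔU3 self-inactivating 3' LTR, so the integrated provirus lacks LTR promoter activity.

Within this frame, a human U6 RNA polymerase III promoter transcribes the 20-nucleotide EPHB1-specific spacer joined to the Streptococcus pyogenes Cas9 gRNA scaffold. A separate EF-1α promoter with its first intron expresses puromycin N-acetyltransferase, stabilised by a downstream WPRE, allowing puromycin selection of transduced mammalian cells.

The plasmid does not encode Cas9. It is meant to be used with a separate Cas9 lentiviral vector or in cells that already express Cas9, where it directs cleavage at EPHB1 for gene knockout and loss-of-function studies.
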