Addgene plasmid #77534: EPHB1 gRNA (BRDN0001148060)
Purpose: 3rd generation lentiviral gRNA plasmid targeting human EPHB1
Depositing lab: John Doench & David Root. Depositing organization: Broad Institute. Publication: Optimized sgRNA design to maximize activity and minimize off-target effects of CRISPR-Cas9. Doench JG, Fusi N, Sullender M, Hegde M, Vaimberg EW, Donovan KF, Smith I, Tothova Z, Wilen C, Orchard R, Virgin HW, Listgarten J, Root DE. Nat Biotechnol. 2016 Jan 18. doi: 10.1038/nbt.3437. PubMed 26780180.
Backbone
  Vector backbone: lentiGuide-Puro
  Backbone manufacturer: Zhang Lab (Addgene plasmid # 52963)
  Vector type: Mammalian Expression, Lentiviral, CRISPR
  Selectable markers: Puromycin
Growth in bacteria
  Bacterial resistance: Ampicillin, 100 μg/mL
  Growth temperature: 37°C
  Growth strain: DH5alpha
  Copy number: High Copy
Gene/Insert
  Gene/Insert name: EPHB1 (alt names: EPHB1; NM_004441.4)
  gRNA/shRNA sequence: AGGATCCTGGGACATTAGGG
  Species: H. sapiens (human)
  Entrez Gene: EPHB1 (a.k.a. ELK, EPHT2, Hek6, NET)
  Promoter: hU6
  Cloning method: Unknown
  Sequencing primers: 5′ U6-F; 3′ pS2-R
Terms and licenses: Academic/Nonprofit Terms; Industry Terms: Not Available to Industry
Depositor comments: The gRNA was designed to target the following Genbank reference sequence(s): NM_004441.4. Note that this plasmid does NOT contain Cas9. It should be used in conjunction with lentiCas9-Blast (Addgene #52962) or otherwise with cell lines already expressing Cas9. Browse the full kinome gRNA library at http://www.addgene.org/pooled-library/broadgpp-human-kinome/ or visit http://www.broadinstitute.org/rnai/public/ for detailed protocols and information.
How to cite: EPHB1 gRNA (BRDN0001148060) was a gift from John Doench & David Root (Addgene plasmid # 77534 ; http://n2t.net/addgene:77534 ; RRID:Addgene_77534)
