>Addgene plasmid #77534 | EPHB1 gRNA (BRDN0001148060) | depositor partial sequence | sequence record 144994 | Target Sequence
AGGATCCTGGGACATTAGGG
