>Addgene plasmid #77534 | EPHB1 gRNA (BRDN0001148060) | addgene partial sequence | sequence record 187945 | hU6-F
AGAAAGTAATAATTTCTTGGGTAGTTTGCAGTTTTAAAATTATGTTTTAAAATGGACTATCATATGCTTA
CCGTAACTTGAAAGTATTTCGATTTCTTGGCTTTATATATCTTGTGGAAAGGACGAAACACCGAGGATCC
TGGGACATTAGGGGTTTTAGAGCTAGAAATAGCAAGTTAAAATAAGGCTAGTCCGTTATCAACTTGAAAA
AGTGGCACCGAGTCGGTGCTTTTTTAAGCTTGGCGTAACTAGATCTTGAGACAAATGGCAGTATTCATCC
ACAATTTTAAAAGAAAAGGGGGGATTGGGGGGTACAGTGCAGGGGAAAGAATAGTAGACATAATAGCAAC
AGACATACAAACTAAAGAATTACAAAAACAAATTACAAAAATTCAAAATTTTCGGGTTTATTACAGGGAC
AGCAGAGATCCACTTTGGCGCCGGCTCGAGGGGGCCCGGGTGCAAAGATGGATAAAGTTTTAAACAGAGA
GGAATCTTTGCAGCTAATGGACCTTCTAGGTCTTGAAAGGAGTGGGAATTGGCTCCGGTGCCCGTCAGTG
GGCAGAGCGC
